Addgene plasmid #164214: PLEX-PGK-ANXA11-mCerulean
Purpose: pLEX lentivirus backbone expresses mCerulean tagged ANXA11 under PGK promoter
Depositing lab: Jennifer Lippincott-Schwartz. Depositing organization: HHMI, Janelia Research Campus. Publication: RNA Granules Hitchhike on Lysosomes for Long-Distance Transport, Using Annexin A11 as a Molecular Tether. Liao YC, Fernandopulle MS, Wang G, Choi H, Hao L, Drerup CM, Patel R, Qamar S, Nixon-Abell J, Shen Y, Meadows W, Vendruscolo M, Knowles TPJ, Nelson M, Czekalska MA, Musteikyte G, Gachechiladze MA, Stephens CA, Pasolli HA, Forrest LR, St George-Hyslop P, Lippincott-Schwartz J, Ward ME. Cell. 2019 Sep 19;179(1):147-164.e20. doi: 10.1016/j.cell.2019.08.050. PubMed 31539493.
Backbone
  Vector backbone: N/A
  Vector type: Lentiviral
Growth in bacteria
  Bacterial resistance: Ampicillin, 100 μg/mL
  Growth temperature: 37°C
  Growth strain: NEB Stable
  Copy number: Low Copy
Gene/Insert
  Gene/Insert name: ANXA11
  Species: H. sapiens (human)
  Insert size (bp): 1515
  Entrez Gene: ANXA11 (a.k.a. ALS23, ANX11, CAP-50, CAP50, IBMWMA)
  Promoter: PGK
  Tag / fusion protein: mCerulean (C terminal on insert)
  Cloning method: Gibson Cloning
  Sequencing primers: 5′ PGK F; 3′ WPRE R
Terms and licenses: Academic/Nonprofit Terms; Industry Terms: Not Available to Industry
How to cite: PLEX-PGK-ANXA11-mCerulean was a gift from Jennifer Lippincott-Schwartz (Addgene plasmid # 164214 ; http://n2t.net/addgene:164214 ; RRID:Addgene_164214)
