[The description below was written by a language model from this plasmid's Addgene catalogue record and pLannotate feature annotations shown in this document.]
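Description:
PLEX-PGK-ANXA11-mCerulean is an 11.5 kb HIV-1-derived lentiviral transfer plasmid built on a pLEX-type backbone (the catalogue's backbone field itself is blank) for expressing fluorescently tagged human annexin A11 in mammalian cells. It is propagated in E. coli with ampicillin selection through a β-lactamase cassette and a ColE1/pUC-type origin. The record nonetheless lists it as low copy and names a recombination-tolerant strain, which is common for LTR-containing plasmids. An f1 origin is also present.

The viral region runs from a truncated 5' LTR through the Ψ packaging signal with a gag fragment, the Rev response element and the cPPT/CTS, and ends in a ΔU3 self-inactivating 3' LTR followed by a bGH polyadenylation signal. These elements allow the transcript to be packaged, exported in a Rev-dependent manner and integrated, while viral promoter activity is disabled after integration. Within this unit, the human PGK promoter drives the 1,515 bp ANXA11 coding sequence fused at its C terminus to a cyan fluorescent protein, which the annotation identifies as mCerulean3. A WPRE downstream enhances transcript expression. A reverse-oriented EM7-driven bleomycin/Zeocin resistance gene lies just upstream of the PGK promoter, inside the LTRs, but its bacterial promoter means it is not expected to serve as a mammalian marker. An SV40 promoter–hygromycin resistance cassette sits outside the LTRs, so it would not be carried in the packaged genome. No mammalian selection marker is therefore evident for transduced cells, and the fluorescent tag is the practical readout.

The associated publication concerns annexin A11 tethering RNA granules to lysosomes for long-distance transport, consistent with use of this construct for live imaging of ANXA11 localisation.
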