Features (pLannotate 1.2.2; 30 found; start..end, strand, type, name):
    377..634     +  LTR            5' LTR (truncated): truncated 5' long terminal repeat (LTR) from HIV-1
    681..806     +  misc_feature   HIV-1 Ψ: packaging signal of human immunodeficiency virus type 1
    790..1128    +  CDS            HIV-1 gag (fragment): gag protein from human immunodeficiency virus 1; gag
   1303..1536    +  misc_feature   RRE: The Rev response element (RRE) of HIV-1 allows for Rev-dependent mRNA export from the nucleus to the cytoplasm.
   1913..2013    +  CDS            Rev (fragment): human immunodeficiency virus 1 (HIV-1) Rev protein; rev; enhances nuclear export of unspliced and incompletely spliced viral mRNAs
   2063..2180    +  misc_feature   cPPT/CTS: central polypurine tract and central termination sequence of HIV-1
   2245..2619    -  CDS            BleoR: antibiotic-binding protein; Sh ble from Streptoalloteichus hindustanus; confers resistance to bleomycin, phleomycin, and Zeocin™
   2639..2686    -  promoter       EM7 promoter: synthetic bacterial promoter&nbsp
   2717..3227    +  promoter       hPGK promoter: human phosphoglycerate kinase 1 promoter
   3249..4763    +  CDS            ANXA11: ANX11_HUMAN - Also known as ANX11. Experimental evidence at protein level: Swiss-Prot protein existence level 1. Binds specifically to calcyclin in a calcium-dependent manner (By similarity). Required for midbody formation and completion of the terminal phase of cytokinesis. From Homo sapiens (Human).
   4791..5507    +  CDS            mCerulean3: mCerulean3 is a basic (constitutively fluorescent) cyan fluorescent protein published in 2011, derived from Aequorea victoria. It is reported to be a somewhat slowly-maturing monomer with very low acid sensitivity.
   5519..6107    +  misc_feature   WPRE: woodchuck hepatitis virus posttranscriptional regulatory element
   6124..6312    +  CDS            nef (fragment): NEF_HV1Z2 - Experimental evidence at protein level: Swiss-Prot protein existence level 1. Extracellular Nef protein targets CD4(+) T-lymphocytes for apoptosis by interacting with CXCR4 surface receptors. From Human immunodeficiency virus type 1 group M subtype D (isolate Z2/CDC-Z34) (HIV-1).
   6314..6547    +  LTR            3' LTR (ΔU3): self-inactivating 3' long terminal repeat (LTR) from HIV-1
   6654..6878    +  polyA_signal   bGH poly(A) signal: bovine growth hormone polyadenylation signal
   6882..6903    +  promoter       SV40 promoter (fragment): SV40 enhancer and early promoter
   6924..7352    +  rep_origin     f1 ori (sequence partly withheld): f1 bacteriophage origin of replication; arrow indicates direction of (+) strand synthesis
   7366..7695    +  promoter       SV40 promoter: SV40 enhancer and early promoter
   7744..8769    +  CDS            HygR: aminoglycoside phosphotransferase from E. coli; aph(4)-Ia; confers resistance to hygromycin
   8779..8904    +  CDS            ble (fragment): BLE_KLEPN - Experimental evidence at protein level: Swiss-Prot protein existence level 1. Binding protein with a strong affinity to the bleomycin family of antibiotics. Binds to CL990; an antimitotic-antibiotic compound. From Klebsiella pneumoniae.
   8899..9020    +  polyA_signal   SV40 poly(A) signal: SV40 polyadenylation signal
   9091..9113    -  protein_bind   lac operator (fragment): The lac repressor binds to the lac operator to inhibit transcription in E. coli. This inhibition can be relieved by adding lactose or isopropyl-β-D-thiogalactopyranoside (IPTG). lac repressor encoded by lacI
   9117..9147    -  promoter       lac promoter: promoter for the E. coli lac operon
   9162..9183    -  protein_bind   CAP binding site: CAP binding activates transcription in the presence of cAMP. E. coli catabolite activator protein
   9196..9288    -  CDS            lacI (fragment): lac repressor; lacI; The lac repressor binds to the lac operator to inhibit transcription in E. coli. This inhibition can be relieved by adding lactose or isopropyl-β-D-thiogalactopyranoside (IPTG).
   9471..10059   -  rep_origin     ori: high-copy-number ColE1/pMB1/pBR322/pUC origin of replication
  10230..11090   -  CDS            AmpR: β-lactamase; bla; confers resistance to ampicillin, carbenicillin, and related antibiotics
  11091..11195   -  promoter       AmpR promoter: bla
  11243..11377   +  polyA_signal   SV40 poly(A) signal: SV40 polyadenylation signal
  11544..329     +  CDS            nef (fragment) (across the origin): NEF_HV1BR - Experimental evidence at protein level: Swiss-Prot protein existence level 1. Extracellular Nef protein targets CD4(+) T-lymphocytes for apoptosis by interacting with CXCR4 surface receptors (PubMed:14990729). From Human immunodeficiency virus type 1 group M subtype B (isolate BRU/LAI) (HIV-1).
>Addgene plasmid #164214 | PLEX-PGK-ANXA11-mCerulean | addgene full sequence | sequence record 322826 | Addgene NGS Result
TGGAAGGGCTAATTCACTCCCAAAGAAGACAAGATATCCTTGATCTGTGGATCTACCACACACAAGGCTA
CTTCCCTGATTAGCAGAACTACACACCAGGGCCAGGGGTCAGATATCCACTGACCTTTGGATGGTGCTAC
AAGCTAGTACCAGTTGAGCCAGATAAGGTAGAAGAGGCCAATAAAGGAGAGAACACCAGCTTGTTACACC
CTGTGAGCCTGCATGGGATGGATGACCCGGAGAGAGAAGTGTTAGAGTGGAGGTTTGACAGCCGCCTAGC
ATTTCATCACGTGGCCCGAGAGCTGCATCCGGAGTACTTCAAGAACTGCTGATATCGAGCTTGCTACAAG
GGACTTTCCGCTGGGGACTTTCCAGGGAGGCGTGGCCTGGGCGGGACTGGGGAGTGGCGAGCCCTCAGAT
CCTGCATATAAGCAGCTGCTTTTTGCCTGTACTGGGTCTCTCTGGTTAGACCAGATCTGAGCCTGGGAGC
TCTCTGGCTAACTAGGGAACCCACTGCTTAAGCCTCAATAAAGCTTGCCTTGAGTGCTTCAAGTAGTGTG
TGCCCGTCTGTTGTGTGACTCTGGTAACTAGAGATCCCTCAGACCCTTTTAGTCAGTGTGGAAAATCTCT
AGCAGTGGCGCCCGAACAGGGACTTGAAAGCGAAAGGGAAACCAGAGGAGCTCTCTCGACGCAGGACTCG
GCTTGCTGAAGCGCGCACGGCAAGAGGCGAGGGGCGGCGACTGGTGAGTACGCCAAAAATTTTGACTAGC
GGAGGCTAGAAGGAGAGAGATGGGTGCGAGAGCGTCAGTATTAAGCGGGGGAGAATTAGATCGCGATGGG
AAAAAATTCGGTTAAGGCCAGGGGGAAAGAAAAAATATAAATTAAAACATATAGTATGGGCAAGCAGGGA
GCTAGAACGATTCGCAGTTAATCCTGGCCTGTTAGAAACATCAGAAGGCTGTAGACAAATACTGGGACAG
CTACAACCATCCCTTCAGACAGGATCAGAAGAACTTAGATCATTATATAATACAGTAGCAACCCTCTATT
GTGTGCATCAAAGGATAGAGATAAAAGACACCAAGGAAGCTTTAGACAAGATAGAGGAAGAGCAAAACAA
AAGTAAGACCACCGCACAGCAAGCGGCCGGCCGCTGATCTTCAGACCTGGAGGAGGAGATATGAGGGACA
ATTGGAGAAGTGAATTATATAAATATAAAGTAGTAAAAATTGAACCATTAGGAGTAGCACCCACCAAGGC
AAAGAGAAGAGTGGTGCAGAGAGAAAAAAGAGCAGTGGGAATAGGAGCTTTGTTCCTTGGGTTCTTGGGA
GCAGCAGGAAGCACTATGGGCGCAGCGTCAATGACGCTGACGGTACAGGCCAGACAATTATTGTCTGGTA
TAGTGCAGCAGCAGAACAATTTGCTGAGGGCTATTGAGGCGCAACAGCATCTGTTGCAACTCACAGTCTG
GGGCATCAAGCAGCTCCAGGCAAGAATCCTGGCTGTGGAAAGATACCTAAAGGATCAACAGCTCCTGGGG
ATTTGGGGTTGCTCTGGAAAACTCATTTGCACCACTGCTGTGCCTTGGAATGCTAGTTGGAGTAATAAAT
CTCTGGAACAGATTTGGAATCACACGACCTGGATGGAGTGGGACAGAGAAATTAACAATTACACAAGCTT
AATACACTCCTTAATTGAAGAATCGCAAAACCAGCAAGAAAAGAATGAACAAGAATTATTGGAATTAGAT
AAATGGGCAAGTTTGTGGAATTGGTTTAACATAACAAATTGGCTGTGGTATATAAAATTATTCATAATGA
TAGTAGGAGGCTTGGTAGGTTTAAGAATAGTTTTTGCTGTACTTTCTATAGTGAATAGAGTTAGGCAGGG
ATATTCACCATTATCGTTTCAGACCCACCTCCCAACCCCGAGGGGACCCGACAGGCCCGAAGGAATAGAA
GAAGAAGGTGGAGAGAGAGACAGAGACAGATCCATTCGATTAGTGAACGGATCGGCACTGCGTGCGCCAA
TTCTGCAGACAAATGGCAGTATTCATCCACAATTTTAAAAGAAAAGGGGGGATTGGGGGGTACAGTGCAG
GGGAAAGAATAGTAGACATAATAGCAACAGACATACAAACTAAAGAATTACAAAAACAAATTACAAAAAT
TCAAAATTTTCGGGTTTATTACAGGGACAGCAGAGATCCAGTTTGGTTAGTACCGGGCCCGCTCTAGTCC
GGAATCAGTCCTGCTCCTCGGCCACGAAGTGCACGCAGTTGCCGGCCGGGTCGCGCAGGGCGAACTCCCG
CCCCCACGGCTGCTCGCCGATCTCGGTCATGGCCGGCCCGGAGGCGTCCCGGAAGTTCGTGGACACGACC
TCCGACCACTCGGCGTACAGCTCGTCCAGGCCGCGCACCCACACCCAGGCCAGGGTGTTGTCCGGCACCA
CCTGGTCCTGGACCGCGCTGATGAACAGGGTCACGTCGTCCCGGACCACACCGGCGAAGTCGTCCTCCAC
GAAGTCCCGGGAGAACCCGAGCCGGTCGGTCCAGAACTCGACCGCTCCGGCGACGTCGCGCGCGGTGAGC
ACCGGAACGGCACTGGTCAACTTGGCCATGGTGGCCCTCCTATAGTGAGTCGTATTATACTATGCCGATA
TACTATGCCGATGATTAATTGTCAACACGTGCTGCAGGTCCGAGGTTCTAGACCACGGGGTTGGGGTTGC
GCCTTTTCCAAGGCAGCCCTGGGTTTGCGCAGGGACGCGGCTGCTCTGGGCGTGGTTCCGGGAAACGCAG
CGGCGCCGACCCTGGGTCTCGCACATTCTTCACGTCCGTTCGCAGCGTCACCCGGATCTTCGCCGCTACC
CTTGTGGGCCCCCCGGCGACGCTTCCTGCTCCGCCCCTAAGTCGGGAAGGTTCCTTGCGGTTCGCGGCGT
GCCGGACGTGACAAACGGAAGCCGCACGTCTCACTAGTACCCTCGCAGACGGACAGCGCCAGGGAGCAAT
GGCAGCGCGCCGACCGCGATGGGCTGTGGCCAATAGCGGCTGCTCAGCAGGGCGCGCCGAGAGCAGCGGC
CGGGAAGGGGCGGTGCGGGAGGCGGGGTGTGGGGCGGTAGTGTGGGCCCTGTTCCTGCCCGCGCGGTGTT
CCGCATTCTGCAAGCCTCCGGAGCGCACGTCGGCAGTCGGCTCCCTCGTTGACCGAATCACCGACCTCTC
TCCCCAGGGGATCCGCGGCCGCGCCACCATGAGCTACCCTGGCTATCCCCCGCCCCCAGGTGGCTACCCA
CCAGCTGCACCAGGTGGTGGTCCCTGGGGAGGTGCTGCCTACCCTCCTCCGCCCAGCATGCCCCCCATCG
GGCTGGATAACGTGGCCACCTATGCGGGGCAGTTCAACCAGGACTATCTCTCGGGAATGGCGGCCAACAT
GTCTGGGACATTTGGAGGAGCCAACATGCCCAACCTGTACCCTGGGGCCCCTGGGGCTGGCTACCCACCA
GTGCCCCCTGGCGGCTTTGGGCAGCCCCCCTCTGCCCAGCAGCCTGTTCCTCCCTATGGGATGTATCCAC
CCCCAGGAGGAAACCCACCCTCCAGGATGCCCTCATATCCGCCATACCCAGGGGCCCCTGTGCCGGGCCA
GCCCATGCCACCCCCCGGACAGCAGCCCCCAGGGGCCTACCCTGGGCAGCCACCAGTGACCTACCCTGGT
CAGCCTCCAGTGCCACTCCCTGGGCAGCAGCAGCCAGTGCCGAGCTACCCAGGATACCCGGGGTCTGGGA
CTGTCACCCCCGCTGTGCCCCCAACCCAGTTTGGAAGCCGAGGCACCATCACTGATGCTCCCGGCTTTGA
CCCCCTGCGAGATGCCGAGGTCCTGCGGAAGGCCATGAAAGGCTTCGGGACGGATGAGCAGGCCATCATT
GACTGCCTGGGGAGTCGCTCCAACAAGCAGCGGCAGCAGATCCTACTTTCCTTCAAGACGGCTTACGGCA
AGGATTTGATCAAAGATCTGAAATCTGAACTGTCAGGAAACTTTGAGAAGACAATCTTGGCTCTGATGAA
GACCCCAGTCCTCTTTGACATTTATGAGATAAAGGAAGCCATCAAGGGGGTTGGCACTGATGAAGCCTGC
CTGATTGAGATCCTCGCTTCCCGCAGCAATGAGCACATCCGAGAATTAAACAGAGCCTACAAAGCAGAAT
TCAAAAAGACCCTGGAAGAGGCCATTCGAAGCGACACATCAGGGCACTTCCAGCGGCTCCTCATCTCTCT
CTCTCAGGGAAACCGTGATGAAAGCACAAACGTGGACATGTCACTCGCCCAGAGAGATGCCCAGGAGCTG
TATGCGGCCGGGGAGAACCGCCTGGGAACAGACGAGTCCAAGTTCAATGCGGTTCTGTGCTCCCGGAGCC
GGGCCCACCTGGTAGCAGTTTTCAATGAGTACCAGAGAATGACAGGCCGGGACATTGAGAAGAGCATCTG
CCGGGAGATGTCCGGGGACCTGGAGGAGGGCATGCTGGCCGTGGTGAAATGTCTCAAGAATACCCCAGCC
TTCTTTGCGGAGAGGCTCAACAAGGCCATGAGGGGGGCAGGAACAAAGGACCGGACCCTGATTCGCATCA
TGGTGTCTCGCAGCGAGACCGACCTCCTGGACATCAGATCAGAGTATAAGCGGATGTACGGCAAGTCGCT
GTACCACGACATCTCGGGAGATACTTCAGGGGATTACCGGAAGATTCTGCTGAAGATCTGTGGTGGCAAT
GACACCGGAGGAGGAAGTGGCGGAAGTGGCATGGTGAGCAAGGGCGAGGAGCTGTTCACCGGGGTGGTGC
CCATCCTGGTCGAGCTGGACGGCGACGTAAACGGCCACAAGTTCAGCGTGTCCGGCGAGGGCGAGGGCGA
TGCCACCTACGGCAAGCTGACCCTGAAGTTCATCTGCACCACCGGCAAGCTGCCCGTGCCCTGGCCCACC
CTCGTGACCACCCTGAGCTGGGGCGTGCAGTGCTTCGCCCGCTACCCCGACCACATGAAGCAGCACGACT
TCTTCAAGTCCGCCATGCCCGAAGGCTACGTCCAGGAGCGCACCATCTTCTTCAAGGACGACGGCAACTA
CAAGACCCGCGCCGAGGTGAAGTTCGAGGGCGACACCCTGGTGAACCGCATCGAGCTGAAGGGCATCGAC
TTCAAGGAGGACGGCAACATCCTGGGGCACAAGCTGGAGTACAACGCCATCCACGGCAACGTCTATATCA
CCGCCGACAAGCAGAAGAACGGCATCAAGGCCAACTTCGGCCTCAACTGCAACATCGAGGACGGCAGCGT
GCAGCTCGCCGACCACTACCAGCAGAACACCCCCATCGGCGACGGCCCCGTGCTGCTGCCCGACAACCAC
TACCTGAGCACCCAGTCCAAGCTGAGCAAAGACCCCAACGAGAAGCGCGATCACATGGTCCTGCTGGAGT
TCGTGACCGCCGCCGGGATCACTCTCGGCATGGACGAGCTGTACAAGTGACGCGTAACAATCAACCTCTG
GATTACAAAATTTGTGAAAGATTGACTGGTATTCTTAACTATGTTGCTCCTTTTACGCTATGTGGATACG
CTGCTTTAATGCCTTTGTATCATGCTATTGCTTCCCGTATGGCTTTCATTTTCTCCTCCTTGTATAAATC
CTGGTTGCTGTCTCTTTATGAGGAGTTGTGGCCCGTTGTCAGGCAACGTGGCGTGGTGTGCACTGTGTTT
GCTGACGCAACCCCCACTGGTTGGGGCATTGCCACCACCTGTCAGCTCCTTTCCGGGACTTTCGCTTTCC
CCCTCCCTATTGCCACGGCGGAACTCATCGCCGCCTGCCTTGCCCGCTGCTGGACAGGGGCTCGGCTGTT
GGGCACTGACAATTCCGTGGTGTTGTCGGGGAAGCTGACGTCCTTTCCATGGCTGCTCGCCTGTGTTGCC
ACCTGGATTCTGCGCGGGACGTCCTTCTGCTACGTCCCTTCGGCCCTCAATCCAGCGGACCTTCCTTCCC
GCGGCCTGCTGCCGGCTCTGCGGCCTCTTCCGCGTCTTCGCCTTCGCCCTCAGACGAGTCGGATCTCCCT
TTGGGCCGCCTCCCCGCCTGGAATTAATTCTGCAGTCGAGACCTAGAAAAACATGGAGCAATCACAAGTA
GCAATACAGCAGCTACCAATGCTGATTGTGCCTGGCTAGAAGCACAAGAGGAGGAGGAGGTGGGTTTTCC
AGTCACACCTCAGGTACCTTTAAGACCAATGACTTACAAGGCAGCTGTAGATCTTAGCCACTTTTTAAAA
GAAAAGAGGGGACTGGAAGGGCTAATTCACTCCCAACGAAGACAAGATCTGCTTTTTGCTTGTACTGGGT
CTCTCTGGTTAGACCAGATCTGAGCCTGGGAGCTCTCTGGCTAACTAGGGAACCCACTGCTTAAGCCTCA
ATAAAGCTTGCCTTGAGTGCTTCAAGTAGTGTGTGCCCGTCTGTTGTGTGACTCTGGTAACTAGAGATCC
CTCAGACCCTTTTAGTCAGTGTGGAAAATCTCTAGCAGTAGTAGTTCATGTCATCTTATTATTCAGTATT
TATAACTTGCAAAGAAATGAATATCAGAGAGTGAGAGGCCTTGACATTGTTTAAACCCGCTGATCAGCCT
CGACTGTGCCTTCTAGTTGCCAGCCATCTGTTGTTTGCCCCTCCCCCGTGCCTTCCTTGACCCTGGAAGG
TGCCACTCCCACTGTCCTTTCCTAATAAAATGAGGAAATTGCATCGCATTGTCTGAGTAGGTGTCATTCT
ATTCTGGGGGGTGGGGTGGGGCAGGACAGCAAGGGGGAGGATTGGGAAGACAATAGCAGGCATGCTGGGG
ATGCGGTGGGCTCTATGGCTTCTGAGGCGGAAAGAACCAGCTGGGGCTCTAGGGGGTATCCCC
[124 nt withheld, positions 6924-7047]
C
[91 nt withheld, positions 7049-7139]
A
[49 nt withheld, positions 7141-7189]
CCTTTGACGTTGGAGTCCACGTTCTTT
[37 nt withheld, positions 7217-7253]
ACCCTATCTCGGTCTATTCTTTTGATTTATAAGGGATTTTGCCGATTTCGGCCTATTGGTTAAAAAATGA
GCTGATTTAACAAAAATTTAACGCGAATTAATTCTGTGGAATGTGTGTCAGTTAGGGTGTGGAAAGTCCC
CAGGCTCCCCAGCAGGCAGAAGTATGCAAAGCATGCATCTCAATTAGTCAGCAACCAGGTGTGGAAAGTC
CCCAGGCTCCCCAGCAGGCAGAAGTATGCAAAGCATGCATCTCAATTAGTCAGCAACCATAGTCCCGCCC
CTAACTCCGCCCATCCCGCCCCTAACTCCGCCCAGTTCCGCCCATTCTCCGCCCCATGGCTGACTAATTT
TTTTTATTTATGCAGAGGCCGAGGCCGCCTCTGCCTCTGAGCTATTCCAGAAGTAGTGAGGAGGCTTTTT
TGGAGGCCTAGGCTTTTGCAAAAAGCTCCCGGGAGCTTGTATATCCATTTTCGGATCTGATCAGCACGTG
ATGAAAAAGCCTGAACTCACCGCGACGTCTGTCGAGAAGTTTCTGATCGAAAAGTTCGACAGCGTCTCCG
ACCTGATGCAGCTCTCGGAGGGCGAAGAATCTCGTGCTTTCAGCTTCGATGTAGGAGGGCGTGGATATGT
CCTGCGGGTAAATAGCTGCGCCGATGGTTTCTACAAAGATCGTTATGTTTATCGGCACTTTGCATCGGCC
GCGCTCCCGATTCCGGAAGTGCTTGACATTGGGGAATTCAGCGAGAGCCTGACCTATTGCATCTCCCGCC
GTGCACAGGGTGTCACGTTGCAAGACCTGCCTGAAACCGAACTGCCCGCTGTTCTGCAGCCGGTCGCGGA
GGCCATGGATGCGATCGCTGCGGCCGATCTTAGCCAGACGAGCGGGTTCGGCCCATTCGGACCGCAAGGA
ATCGGTCAATACACTACATGGCGTGATTTCATATGCGCGATTGCTGATCCCCATGTGTATCACTGGCAAA
CTGTGATGGACGACACCGTCAGTGCGTCCGTCGCGCAGGCTCTCGATGAGCTGATGCTTTGGGCCGAGGA
CTGCCCCGAAGTCCGGCACCTCGTGCACGCGGATTTCGGCTCCAACAATGTCCTGACGGACAATGGCCGC
ATAACAGCGGTCATTGACTGGAGCGAGGCGATGTTCGGGGATTCCCAATACGAGGTCGCCAACATCTTCT
TCTGGAGGCCGTGGTTGGCTTGTATGGAGCAGCAGACGCGCTACTTCGAGCGGAGGCATCCGGAGCTTGC
AGGATCGCCGCGGCTCCGGGCGTATATGCTCCGCATTGGTCTTGACCAACTCTATCAGAGCTTGGTTGAC
GGCAATTTCGATGATGCAGCTTGGGCGCAGGGTCGATGCGACGCAATCGTCCGATCCGGAGCCGGGACTG
TCGGGCGTACACAAATCGCCCGCAGAAGCGCGGCCGTCTGGACCGATGGCTGTGTAGAAGTACTCGCCGA
TAGTGGAAACCGACGCCCCAGCACTCGTCCGAGGGCAAAGGAATAGCACGTGCTACGAGATTTCGATTCC
ACCGCCGCCTTCTATGAAAGGTTGGGCTTCGGAATCGTTTTCCGGGACGCCGGCTGGATGATCCTCCAGC
GCGGGGATCTCATGCTGGAGTTCTTCGCCCACCCCAACTTGTTTATTGCAGCTTATAATGGTTACAAATA
AAGCAATAGCATCACAAATTTCACAAATAAAGCATTTTTTTCACTGCATTCTAGTTGTGGTTTGTCCAAA
CTCATCAATGTATCTTATCATGTCTGTATACCGTCGACCTCTAGCTAGAGCTTGGCGTAATCATGGTCAT
AGCTGTTTCCTGTGTGAAATTGTTATCCGCTCACAATTCCACACAACATACGAGCCGGAAGCATAAAGTG
TAAAGCCTGGGGTGCCTAATGAGTGAGCTAACTCACATTAATTGCGTTGCGCTCACTGCCCGCTTTCCAG
TCGGGAAACCTGTCGTGCCAGCTGCATTAATGAATCGGCCAACGCGCGGGGAGAGGCGGTTTGCGTATTG
GGCGCTCTTCCGCTTCCTCGCTCACTGACTCGCTGCGCTCGGTCGTTCGGCTGCGGCGAGCGGTATCAGC
TCACTCAAAGGCGGTAATACGGTTATCCACAGAATCAGGGGATAACGCAGGAAAGAACATGTGAGCAAAA
GGCCAGCAAAAGGCCAGGAACCGTAAAAAGGCCGCGTTGCTGGCGTTTTTCCATAGGCTCCGCCCCCCTG
ACGAGCATCACAAAAATCGACGCTCAAGTCAGAGGTGGCGAAACCCGACAGGACTATAAAGATACCAGGC
GTTTCCCCCTGGAAGCTCCCTCGTGCGCTCTCCTGTTCCGACCCTGCCGCTTACCGGATACCTGTCCGCC
TTTCTCCCTTCGGGAAGCGTGGCGCTTTCTCATAGCTCACGCTGTAGGTATCTCAGTTCGGTGTAGGTCG
TTCGCTCCAAGCTGGGCTGTGTGCACGAACCCCCCGTTCAGCCCGACCGCTGCGCCTTATCCGGTAACTA
TCGTCTTGAGTCCAACCCGGTAAGACACGACTTATCGCCACTGGCAGCAGCCACTGGTAACAGGATTAGC
AGAGCGAGGTATGTAGGCGGTGCTACAGAGTTCTTGAAGTGGTGGCCTAACTACGGCTACACTAGAAGAA
CAGTATTTGGTATCTGCGCTCTGCTGAAGCCAGTTACCTTCGGAAAAAGAGTTGGTAGCTCTTGATCCGG
CAAACAAACCACCGCTGGTAGCGGTGGTTTTTTTGTTTGCAAGCAGCAGATTACGCGCAGAAAAAAAGGA
TCTCAAGAAGATCCTTTGATCTTTTCTACGGGGTCTGACGCTCAGTGGAACGAAAACTCACGTTAAGGGA
TTTTGGTCATGAGATTATCAAAAAGGATCTTCACCTAGATCCTTTTAAATTAAAAATGAAGTTTTAAATC
AATCTAAAGTATATATGAGTAAACTTGGTCTGACAGTTACCAATGCTTAATCAGTGAGGCACCTATCTCA
GCGATCTGTCTATTTCGTTCATCCATAGTTGCCTGACTCCCCGTCGTGTAGATAACTACGATACGGGAGG
GCTTACCATCTGGCCCCAGTGCTGCAATGATACCGCGAGACCCACGCTCACCGGCTCCAGATTTATCAGC
AATAAACCAGCCAGCCGGAAGGGCCGAGCGCAGAAGTGGTCCTGCAACTTTATCCGCCTCCATCCAGTCT
ATTAATTGTTGCCGGGAAGCTAGAGTAAGTAGTTCGCCAGTTAATAGTTTGCGCAACGTTGTTGCCATTG
CTACAGGCATCGTGGTGTCACGCTCGTCGTTTGGTATGGCTTCATTCAGCTCCGGTTCCCAACGATCAAG
GCGAGTTACATGATCCCCCATGTTGTGCAAAAAAGCGGTTAGCTCCTTCGGTCCTCCGATCGTTGTCAGA
AGTAAGTTGGCCGCAGTGTTATCACTCATGGTTATGGCAGCACTGCATAATTCTCTTACTGTCATGCCAT
CCGTAAGATGCTTTTCTGTGACTGGTGAGTACTCAACCAAGTCATTCTGAGAATAGTGTATGCGGCGACC
GAGTTGCTCTTGCCCGGCGTCAATACGGGATAATACCGCGCCACATAGCAGAACTTTAAAAGTGCTCATC
ATTGGAAAACGTTCTTCGGGGCGAAAACTCTCAAGGATCTTACCGCTGTTGAGATCCAGTTCGATGTAAC
CCACTCGTGCACCCAACTGATCTTCAGCATCTTTTACTTTCACCAGCGTTTCTGGGTGAGCAAAAACAGG
AAGGCAAAATGCCGCAAAAAAGGGAATAAGGGCGACACGGAAATGTTGAATACTCATACTCTTCCTTTTT
CAATATTATTGAAGCATTTATCAGGGTTATTGTCTCATGAGCGGATACATATTTGAATGTATTTAGAAAA
ATAAACAAATAGGGGTTCCGCGCACATTTCCCCGAAAAGTGCCACCTGACGTCGACGGATCGGGAGATCA
ACTTGTTTATTGCAGCTTATAATGGTTACAAATAAAGCAATAGCATCACAAATTTCACAAATAAAGCATT
TTTTTCACTGCATTCTAGTTGTGGTTTGTCCAAACTCATCAATGTATCTTATCATGTCTGGATCAACTGG
ATAACTCAAGCTAACCAAAATCATCCCAAACTTCCCACCCCATACCCTATTACCACTGCCAATTACCTGT
GGTTTCATTTACTCTAAACCTGTGATTCCTCTGAATTATTTTCATTTTAAAGAAATTGTATTTGTTAAAT
ATGTACTACAAACTTAGTAGT
